Addgene plasmid #86743: mCherry-UVRAG
Purpose: N-terminal mCherry-tagged protein expression in mammalian cells
Depositing lab: Do-Hyung Kim. Depositing organization: University of Minnesota. Publication: mTORC1 phosphorylates UVRAG to negatively regulate autophagosome and endosome maturation. Kim YM, Jung CH, Seo M, Kim EK, Park JM, Bae SS, Kim DH. Mol Cell. 2015 Jan 22;57(2):207-18. doi: 10.1016/j.molcel.2014.11.013. Epub 2014 Dec 18. PubMed 25533187.
Backbone
  Vector backbone: pmCherry-1
  Vector type: Mammalian Expression
Growth in bacteria
  Bacterial resistance: Kanamycin, 50 μg/mL
  Growth temperature: 37°C
  Growth strain: DH5alpha
  Copy number: High Copy
Gene/Insert
  Gene/Insert name: human UVRAG
  Species: H. sapiens (human)
  Insert size (bp): 2100
  Entrez Gene: UVRAG (a.k.a. DHTX, VPS38, p63)
  Promoter: CMV
  Tag / fusion protein: mCherry (N terminal on backbone)
  Cloning method: Unknown
  Sequencing primers: 5′ CMV-F
Terms and licenses: Academic/Nonprofit Terms; Industry Terms: Not Available to Industry
Depositor comments: IMAGE: 6186858
How to cite: mCherry-UVRAG was a gift from Do-Hyung Kim (Addgene plasmid # 86743 ; http://n2t.net/addgene:86743 ; RRID:Addgene_86743)
