[The description below was written by a language model from this plasmid's Addgene catalogue record and pLannotate feature annotations shown in this document.]
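Description:
mCherry-UVRAG is a mammalian expression plasmid built on the pmCherry-1 backbone that produces human UVRAG fused at its N-terminus to the red fluorescent protein mCherry. The sequenced record is about 6.8 kb. It is maintained in E. coli as a high-copy plasmid through a ColE1/pUC-type origin and selected with kanamycin. Resistance comes from a Tn5 NeoR/KanR (aminoglycoside phosphotransferase) gene placed behind tandem bacterial (bla) and SV40 early promoters and terminated by an HSV TK polyadenylation signal. This dual-promoter layout lets the same marker give kanamycin resistance in bacteria and G418 resistance in mammalian cells. An f1 origin is also present, which can support single-stranded DNA production. The annotated short fragments of ble, SV40 large T antigen and a bGH poly(A) signal appear to be partial matches in backbone sequence rather than functional elements.

The expression cassette is driven by the human CMV immediate-early enhancer and promoter. The mCherry coding sequence comes first, followed by a short remnant of the multiple cloning site acting as a linker, then the roughly 2.1 kb UVRAG open reading frame and an SV40 polyadenylation signal. The depositor notes that the insert derives from an IMAGE cDNA clone; the cloning method is not recorded. UVRAG (also known as VPS38 or p63) was studied in the associated work as an mTORC1 substrate that regulates autophagosome and endosome maturation. The construct is therefore suited to transient or G418-selected stable expression for imaging UVRAG localization and dynamics in live or fixed mammalian cells.
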