Features (pLannotate 1.2.2; 15 found; start..end, strand, type, name):
     61..364     +  enhancer       CMV enhancer: human cytomegalovirus immediate early enhancer
    365..568     +  promoter       CMV promoter: human cytomegalovirus (CMV) immediate early promoter
    613..1320    +  CDS            mCherry: mCherry is a basic (constitutively fluorescent) red fluorescent protein published in 2004, derived from Discosoma sp.. It is reported to be a very rapidly-maturing monomer with low acid sensitivity.
   1321..1339    +  misc_feature   MCS (fragment): multiple cloning site
   1348..3444    +  CDS            UVRAG: UVRAG_HUMAN - Experimental evidence at protein level: Swiss-Prot protein existence level 1. Involved in maintaining chromosomal stability. Promotes DNA double-strand break (DSB) repair by association with DNA-dependent protein kinase complex DNA-PK and activating it in non-homologous end joining (NHEJ) (PubMed:22542840). Required for centrosome stability and proper chromosome segregation (PubMed:22542840). From Homo sapiens (Human).
   3478..3562    +  CDS            large T antigen (fragment): large T antigen from SV40 (simian virus 40)
   3585..3706    +  polyA_signal   SV40 poly(A) signal: SV40 polyadenylation signal
   3740..4168    -  rep_origin     f1 ori (sequence partly withheld): f1 bacteriophage origin of replication; arrow indicates direction of (+) strand synthesis
   4195..4299    +  promoter       AmpR promoter: bla
   4301..4658    +  promoter       SV40 promoter: SV40 enhancer and early promoter
   4693..5487    +  CDS            NeoR/KanR: aminoglycoside phosphotransferase from Tn5; aph(3')-II (or nptII); confers resistance to neomycin, kanamycin, and G418 (Geneticin®)
   5508..5660    +  CDS            ble (fragment): BLE_KLEPN - Experimental evidence at protein level: Swiss-Prot protein existence level 1. Binding protein with a strong affinity to the bleomycin family of antibiotics. Binds to CL990; an antimitotic-antibiotic compound. From Klebsiella pneumoniae.
   5719..5766    +  polyA_signal   HSV TK poly(A) signal: herpes simplex virus thymidine kinase polyadenylation signal (Cole and Stacy, 1985)
   5857..5873    -  polyA_signal   bGH poly(A) signal (fragment): bovine growth hormone polyadenylation signal
   6095..6683    +  rep_origin     ori: high-copy-number ColE1/pMB1/pBR322/pUC origin of replication
>Addgene plasmid #86743 | mCherry-UVRAG | addgene full sequence | sequence record 170509 | Addgene NGS Result
TAGTTATTAATAGTAATCAATTACGGGGTCATTAGTTCATAGCCCATATATGGAGTTCCGCGTTACATAA
CTTACGGTAAATGGCCCGCCTGGCTGACCGCCCAACGACCCCCGCCCATTGACGTCAATAATGACGTATG
TTCCCATAGTAACGCCAATAGGGACTTTCCATTGACGTCAATGGGTGGAGTATTTACGGTAAACTGCCCA
CTTGGCAGTACATCAAGTGTATCATATGCCAAGTACGCCCCCTATTGACGTCAATGACGGTAAATGGCCC
GCCTGGCATTATGCCCAGTACATGACCTTATGGGACTTTCCTACTTGGCAGTACATCTACGTATTAGTCA
TCGCTATTACCATGGTGATGCGGTTTTGGCAGTACATCAATGGGCGTGGATAGCGGTTTGACTCACGGGG
ATTTCCAAGTCTCCACCCCATTGACGTCAATGGGAGTTTGTTTTGGCACCAAAATCAACGGGACTTTCCA
AAATGTCGTAACAACTCCGCCCCATTGACGCAAATGGGCGGTAGGCGTGTACGGTGGGAGGTCTATATAA
GCAGAGCTGGTTTAGTGAACCGTCAGATCCGCTAGCGCTACCGGTCGCCACCATGGTGAGCAAGGGCGAG
GAGGATAACATGGCCATCATCAAGGAGTTCATGCGCTTCAAGGTGCACATGGAGGGCTCCGTGAACGGCC
ACGAGTTCGAGATCGAGGGCGAGGGCGAGGGCCGCCCCTACGAGGGCACCCAGACCGCCAAGCTGAAGGT
GACCAAGGGTGGCCCCCTGCCCTTCGCCTGGGACATCCTGTCCCCTCAGTTCATGTACGGCTCCAAGGCC
TACGTGAAGCACCCCGCCGACATCCCCGACTACTTGAAGCTGTCCTTCCCCGAGGGCTTCAAGTGGGAGC
GCGTGATGAACTTCGAGGACGGCGGCGTGGTGACCGTGACCCAGGACTCCTCCCTGCAGGACGGCGAGTT
CATCTACAAGGTGAAGCTGCGCGGCACCAACTTCCCCTCCGACGGCCCCGTAATGCAGAAGAAGACCATG
GGCTGGGAGGCCTCCTCCGAGCGGATGTACCCCGAGGACGGCGCCCTGAAGGGCGAGATCAAGCAGAGGC
TGAAGCTGAAGGACGGCGGCCACTACGACGCTGAGGTCAAGACCACCTACAAGGCCAAGAAGCCCGTGCA
GCTGCCCGGCGCCTACAACGTCAACATCAAGTTGGACATCACCTCCCACAACGAGGACTACACCATCGTG
GAACAGTACGAACGCGCCGAGGGCCGCCACTCCACCGGCGGCATGGACGAGCTGTACAAGTCCGGACTCA
GATCTCGAGGGTCGACCATGAGCGCCTCCGCGTCGGTCGGGGGCCAGGTCCCCCAGCCACCCCCGGGCCC
GGCCGCTGCTCTGCCTCCCGGTTCTGCCGCGCGGGCCCTGCATGTGGAGCTGCCGTCTCAGCAGCGGCGT
CTTCGACATCTTCGGAACATTGCTGCCCGGAACATTGTTAATAGAAATGGCCATCAGCTCCTTGATACCT
ACTTTACACTTCACTTGTGTAGTACTGAAAAGATATATAAAGAATTTTATAGAAGTGAAGTGATTAAGAA
TTCCTTGAATCCCACGTGGCGAAGTCTCGATTTTGGAATTATGCCAGACCGTCTTGATACATCTGTGTCT
TGTTTCGTGGTGAAGATATGGGGTGGAAAGGAGAACATCTACCAGCTGTTGATTGAATGGAAAGTCTGTT
TGGATGGGCTGAAATACTTGGGTCAGCAGATTCATGCCCGAAACCAAAATGAAATAATTTTTGGGCTGAA
TGATGGATACTATGGTGCTCCATTTGAACATAAGGGTTATTCAAATGCTCAGAAGACTATTCTTCTGCAG
GTGGATCAGAACTGTGTTCGCAATTCTTACGATGTCTTCTCTTTGCTACGGCTTCATAGAGCCCAGTGTG
CAATTAAACAGACTCAGGTAACTGTTCAGAAAATTGGAAAGGAAATTGAAGAAAAACTAAGACTCACATC
TACAAGCAATGAACTGAAAAAAAAAAGTGAATGCCTGCAGTTAAAAATTTTGGTGCTTCAGAATGAACTG
GAACGGCAGAAGAAAGCTTTGGGACGGGAGGTGGCATTACTGCATAAGCAACAAATTGCATTACAAGACA
AAGGAAGTGCATTTTCAGCTGAGCACCTCAAACTTCAACTCCAGAAGGAATCCCTAAATGAGCTGAGGAA
GGAGTGCACTGCAAAAAGAGAACTCTTCTTGAAGACTAATGCTCAGTTGACAATTCGTTGCAGGCAGTTA
CTCTCTGAGCTTTCCTACATTTACCCTATTGATTTGAATGAACATAAGGATTACTTTGTATGCGGTGTCA
AGTTGCCTAATTCTGAGGACTTCCAAGCAAAAGATGATGGAAGCATTGCTGTTGCCCTTGGTTATACTGC
ACATCTGGTCTCCATGATTTCCTTTTTCCTACAAGTGCCCCTCAGATATCCTATAATTCATAAGGGGTCT
AGATCAACAATCAAAGACAATATCAATGACAAACTGACGGAAAAGGAGAGAGAGTTTCCACTGTATCCAA
AAGGAGGGGAGAAGTTGCAGTTTGATTATGGTGTCTATCTTCTGAACAAAAATATAGCACAGCTAAGATA
TCAACATGGACTAGGGACTCCAGACTTGCGGCAAACCCTTCCCAACCTGAAAAACTTCATGGAGCATGGA
CTAATGGTCAGGTGTGACAGACATCACACCTCCAGTGCAATCCCTGTTCCTAAGAGACAAAGCTCCATAT
TTGGGGGTGCAGATGTAGGCTTCTCTGGGGGGATCCCTTCACCAGACAAAGGACATCGAAAACGGGCCAG
CTCTGAGAATGAGAGACTTCAGTACAAAACCCCTCCTCCCAGTTACAACTCAGCATTAGCCCAGCCTGTG
ACCACCGTCCCCTCCATGGGAGAGACCGAGAGAAAGATAACATCTCTATCCTCCTCCTTGGATACCTCCT
TGGACTTCTCCAAAGAAAACAAGAAAAAAGGAGAGGATCTAGTTGGCAGCTTAAACGGAGGCCACGCGAA
TGTGCACCCTAGCCAAGAACAAGGAGAAGCCCTCTCCGGGCACCGGGCCACAGTCAATGGCACTCTCCTA
CCCAGCGAGCAGGCCGGGTCCGCCAGTGTCCAGCTTCCAGGCGAGTTCCACCCAGTCTCAGAAGCTGAGC
TCTGCTGTACTGTGGAGCAAGCAGAAGAAATCATCGGGCTGGAAGCCACAGGTTTCGCCTCAGGTGATCA
GCTAGAAGCATTTAACTGCATCCCAGTGGACAGTGCTGTGGCAGTAGAGTGTGACGAACAAGTTCTGGGA
GAATTTGAAGAGTTCTCCCGAAGGATCTATGCACTGAATGAAAACGTATCCAGCTTCCGCCGGCCGCGCA
GGAGTTCCGATAAGTGAGCGGCCGCAGATCCACCGGATCTAGATAACTGATCATAATCAGCCATACCACA
TTTGTAGAGGTTTTACTTGCTTTAAAAAACCTCCCACACCTCCCCCTGAACCTGAAACATAAAATGAATG
CAATTGTTGTTGTTAACTTGTTTATTGCAGCTTATAATGGTTACAAATAAAGCAATAGCATCACAAATTT
CACAAATAAAGCATTTTTTTCACTGCATTCTAGTTGTGGTTTGTCCAAACTCATCAATGTATCTTAACGC
GTAAATTGTAAGCGTTAATATTTTGTTAAAATTCGCGTTAAATTTTTGTTAAATCAGCTCATTTTTTAAC
CAATAGGCCGAAATCGGCAAAATCCCTTATAAATCAAAAGAATAGACCGAGATAGGGT
[37 nt withheld, positions 3839-3875]
AAAGAACGTGGACTCCAACGTCAAAGG
[49 nt withheld, positions 3903-3951]
T
[91 nt withheld, positions 3953-4043]
G
[124 nt withheld, positions 4045-4168]
CAGGTGGCACTTTTCGGGGAAATGTGCGCGGAACCCCTATTTGTTTATTTTTCTAAATACATTCAAATAT
GTATCCGCTCATGAGACAATAACCCTGATAAATGCTTCAATAATATTGAAAAAGGAAGAGTCCTGAGGCG
GAAAGAACCAGCTGTGGAATGTGTGTCAGTTAGGGTGTGGAAAGTCCCCAGGCTCCCCAGCAGGCAGAAG
TATGCAAAGCATGCATCTCAATTAGTCAGCAACCAGGTGTGGAAAGTCCCCAGGCTCCCCAGCAGGCAGA
AGTATGCAAAGCATGCATCTCAATTAGTCAGCAACCATAGTCCCGCCCCTAACTCCGCCCATCCCGCCCC
TAACTCCGCCCAGTTCCGCCCATTCTCCGCCCCATGGCTGACTAATTTTTTTTATTTATGCAGAGGCCGA
GGCCGCCTCGGCCTCTGAGCTATTCCAGAAGTAGTGAGGAGGCTTTTTTGGAGGCCTAGGCTTTTGCAAA
GATCGATCAAGAGACAGGATGAGGATCGTTTCGCATGATTGAACAAGATGGATTGCACGCAGGTTCTCCG
GCCGCTTGGGTGGAGAGGCTATTCGGCTATGACTGGGCACAACAGACAATCGGCTGCTCTGATGCCGCCG
TGTTCCGGCTGTCAGCGCAGGGGCGCCCGGTTCTTTTTGTCAAGACCGACCTGTCCGGTGCCCTGAATGA
ACTGCAAGACGAGGCAGCGCGGCTATCGTGGCTGGCCACGACGGGCGTTCCTTGCGCAGCTGTGCTCGAC
GTTGTCACTGAAGCGGGAAGGGACTGGCTGCTATTGGGCGAAGTGCCGGGGCAGGATCTCCTGTCATCTC
ACCTTGCTCCTGCCGAGAAAGTATCCATCATGGCTGATGCAATGCGGCGGCTGCATACGCTTGATCCGGC
TACCTGCCCATTCGACCACCAAGCGAAACATCGCATCGAGCGAGCACGTACTCGGATGGAAGCCGGTCTT
GTCGATCAGGATGATCTGGACGAAGAGCATCAGGGGCTCGCGCCAGCCGAACTGTTCGCCAGGCTCAAGG
CGAGCATGCCCGACGGCGAGGATCTCGTCGTGACCCATGGCGATGCCTGCTTGCCGAATATCATGGTGGA
AAATGGCCGCTTTTCTGGATTCATCGACTGTGGCCGGCTGGGTGTGGCGGACCGCTATCAGGACATAGCG
TTGGCTACCCGTGATATTGCTGAAGAGCTTGGCGGCGAATGGGCTGACCGCTTCCTCGTGCTTTACGGTA
TCGCCGCTCCCGATTCGCAGCGCATCGCCTTCTATCGCCTTCTTGACGAGTTCTTCTGAGCGGGACTCTG
GGGTTCGAAATGACCGACCAAGCGACGCCCAACCTGCCATCACGAGATTTCGATTCCACCGCCGCCTTCT
ATGAAAGGTTGGGCTTCGGAATCGTTTTCCGGGACGCCGGCTGGATGATCCTCCAGCGCGGGGATCTCAT
GCTGGAGTTCTTCGCCCACCCTAGGGGGAGGCTAACTGAAACACGGAAGGAGACAATACCGGAAGGAACC
CGCGCTATGACGGCAATAAAAAGACAGAATAAAACGCACGGTGTTGGGTCGTTTGTTCATAAACGCGGGG
TTCGGTCCCAGGGCTGGCACTCTGTCGATACCCCACCGAGACCCCATTGGGGCCAATACGCCCGCGTTTC
TTCCTTTTCCCCACCCCACCCCCCAAGTTCGGGTGAAGGCCCAGGGCTCGCAGCCAACGTCGGGGCGGCA
GGCCCTGCCATAGCCTCAGGTTACTCATATATACTTTAGATTGATTTAAAACTTCATTTTTAATTTAAAA
GGATCTAGGTGAAGATCCTTTTTGATAATCTCATGACCAAAATCCCTTAACGTGAGTTTTCGTTCCACTG
AGCGTCAGACCCCGTAGAAAAGATCAAAGGATCTTCTTGAGATCCTTTTTTTCTGCGCGTAATCTGCTGC
TTGCAAACAAAAAAACCACCGCTACCAGCGGTGGTTTGTTTGCCGGATCAAGAGCTACCAACTCTTTTTC
CGAAGGTAACTGGCTTCAGCAGAGCGCAGATACCAAATACTGTTCTTCTAGTGTAGCCGTAGTTAGGCCA
CCACTTCAAGAACTCTGTAGCACCGCCTACATACCTCGCTCTGCTAATCCTGTTACCAGTGGCTGCTGCC
AGTGGCGATAAGTCGTGTCTTACCGGGTTGGACTCAAGACGATAGTTACCGGATAAGGCGCAGCGGTCGG
GCTGAACGGGGGGTTCGTGCACACAGCCCAGCTTGGAGCGAACGACCTACACCGAACTGAGATACCTACA
GCGTGAGCTATGAGAAAGCGCCACGCTTCCCGAAGGGAGAAAGGCGGACAGGTATCCGGTAAGCGGCAGG
GTCGGAACAGGAGAGCGCACGAGGGAGCTTCCAGGGGGAAACGCCTGGTATCTTTATAGTCCTGTCGGGT
TTCGCCACCTCTGACTTGAGCGTCGATTTTTGTGATGCTCGTCAGGGGGGCGGAGCCTATGGAAAAACGC
CAGCAACGCGGCCTTTTTACGGTTCCTGGCCTTTTGCTGGCCTTTTGCTCACATGTTCTTTCCTGCGTTA
TCCCCTGATTCTGTGGATAACCGTATTACCGCCATGCAT
